Addgene plasmid #243695: pJL240
Purpose: A piggyBac vector containing the COX5B genomic sequence, modified with silent mutations to allow for PCR-based analysis
Depositing lab: Jonathan Weissman. Depositing organization: Whitehead Institute for Biomedical Research. Publication: Proximity-specific ribosome profiling reveals the logic of localized mitochondrial translation. Luo J, Khandwala S, Hu J, Lee SY, Hickey KL, Levine ZG, Harper JW, Ting AY, Weissman JS. Cell. 2025 Aug 25:S0092-8674(25)00916-X. doi: 10.1016/j.cell.2025.08.002. PubMed 40876456.
Backbone
  Vector backbone: pJL190
  Backbone manufacturer: Weissman Lab
  Vector type: Mammalian Expression
  Selectable markers: Puromycin
Growth in bacteria
  Bacterial resistance: Ampicillin, 100 μg/mL
  Growth temperature: 37°C
  Growth strain: NEB Stable
  Copy number: High Copy
Gene/Insert
  Gene/Insert name: COX5B
  Species: H. sapiens (human)
  Entrez Gene: COX5B (a.k.a. COXVB)
  Cloning method: Gibson Cloning
Terms and licenses: Academic/Nonprofit Terms; Industry Terms: Not Available to Industry
Depositor comments: The depositor confirms that discrepancies between the depositor's sequence and Addgene's sequences have no functional consequences.
How to cite: pJL240 was a gift from Jonathan Weissman (Addgene plasmid # 243695 ; http://n2t.net/addgene:243695 ; RRID:Addgene_243695)
