[The description below was written by a language model from this plasmid's Addgene catalogue record and pLannotate feature annotations shown in this document.]
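Description:
pJL240 is a 10.9 kb piggyBac transposon plasmid for mammalian cells, built by Gibson cloning on the pJL190 backbone. It is propagated in E. coli through a high-copy ColE1/pUC-type origin with β-lactamase (ampicillin resistance) under its native promoter. The bacterial portion also retains an f1 origin and pBluescript-style lacZα/lac promoter remnants. The automated annotation does not label the piggyBac terminal repeats, so the vector's transposon nature rests on the catalogue description. Two short matches to the phage lambda portal protein gene flank the mammalian portion; the record does not explain them, and they may be lambda-derived spacer DNA.

The payload is the human COX5B genomic sequence, which encodes a nuclear-encoded subunit of cytochrome c oxidase (complex IV of the mitochondrial respiratory chain). Consistent with a genomic rather than cDNA insert, the annotation tool finds several separated, forward-strand fragments matching COX5B orthologues, apparently exons interrupted by unannotated intronic sequence. Small nearby hits to unrelated human proteins are probably spurious matches. The depositor introduced silent mutations so that the transgene can be distinguished by PCR-based analysis, presumably from the endogenous gene, without altering the protein. No heterologous promoter is annotated upstream of the insert, and the record does not state what drives its expression.

On the opposite strand, a human PGK promoter drives puromycin N-acetyltransferase followed by a WPRE, allowing selection of cells with a stably integrated cassette after co-delivery of piggyBac transposase. The plasmid comes from a study of localized mitochondrial translation using proximity-specific ribosome profiling. The depositor states that discrepancies between its sequence and the repository's have no functional consequences.
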