Features (pLannotate 1.2.2; 20 found; start..end, strand, type, name):
      1..105     -  promoter       AmpR promoter: bla
    158..586     -  rep_origin     f1 ori (sequence partly withheld): f1 bacteriophage origin of replication; arrow indicates direction of (+) strand synthesis
    591..746     -  CDS            lacZα (fragment): LacZα fragment of β-galactosidase; lacZ fragment
    748..867     +  CDS            B (fragment): PORTL_LAMBD - Experimental evidence at protein level: Swiss-Prot protein existence level 1. Forms the portal vertex of the capsid (PubMed:6228056, PubMed:6232391). This portal plays critical roles in head assembly, genome packaging, neck/tail attachment, and genome ejection (Probable). The portal protein multimerizes as a single ring-shaped homododecamer arranged around a central channel (PubMed:6232391). Binds to the terminase subunits to form the packaging machine (PubMed:7799432). From Escherichia phage lambda (Bacteriophage lambda).
   1403..1991    -  misc_feature   WPRE: woodchuck hepatitis virus posttranscriptional regulatory element
   1994..2015    -  misc_feature   MCS (fragment): pBluescript multiple cloning site
   2022..2618    -  CDS            PuroR (fragment): puromycin N-acetyltransferase; pac from Streptomyces; confers resistance to puromycin
   2630..3130    -  promoter       hPGK promoter: human phosphoglycerate kinase 1 promoter
   5641..5703    +  CDS            OR1F12 (fragment): OR1FC_HUMAN - Also known as OR1F12P. Protein inferred from homology: Swiss-Prot protein existence level 3. Odorant receptor. From Homo sapiens (Human).
   5707..5913    -  CDS            C9orf85 (fragment): CI085_HUMAN - Experimental evidence at protein level: Swiss-Prot protein existence level 1. From Homo sapiens (Human).
   6142..6213    +  CDS            CX5B2_ONCMY (fragment): Experimental evidence at protein level: Swiss-Prot protein existence level 1. Component of the cytochrome c oxidase, the last enzyme in the mitochondrial electron transport chain which drives oxidative phosphorylation. The respiratory chain contains 3 multisubunit complexes succinate dehydrogenase (complex II, CII), ubiquinol- cytochrome c oxidoreductase (cytochrome b-c1 complex, complex III, CIII) and cytochrome c oxidase (complex IV, CIV), that cooperate to transfer electrons derived from NADH and succinate to molecular oxygen, creating an electrochemical gradient over the inner membrane tha
   6420..6521    +  CDS            Cox5b (fragment): COX5B_MOUSE - Experimental evidence at protein level: Swiss-Prot protein existence level 1. Component of the cytochrome c oxidase, the last enzyme in the mitochondrial electron transport chain which drives oxidative phosphorylation. The respiratory chain contains 3 multisubunit complexes succinate dehydrogenase (complex II, CII), ubiquinol- cytochrome c oxidoreductase (cytochrome b-c1 complex, complex III, CIII) and cytochrome c oxidase (complex IV, CIV), that cooperate to transfer electrons derived from NADH and succinate to molecular oxygen, creating an electrochemical gradient over the inne
   7074..7181    +  CDS            COX5B (fragment): COX5B_VULVU - Also known as SP8 From Vulpes vulpes (Red fox).
   8398..8865    +  CDS            B (fragment): PORTL_LAMBD - Experimental evidence at protein level: Swiss-Prot protein existence level 1. Forms the portal vertex of the capsid (PubMed:6228056, PubMed:6232391). This portal plays critical roles in head assembly, genome packaging, neck/tail attachment, and genome ejection (Probable). The portal protein multimerizes as a single ring-shaped homododecamer arranged around a central channel (PubMed:6232391). Binds to the terminase subunits to form the packaging machine (PubMed:7799432). From Escherichia phage lambda (Bacteriophage lambda).
   8901..8923    -  protein_bind   lac operator (fragment): The lac repressor binds to the lac operator to inhibit transcription in E. coli. This inhibition can be relieved by adding lactose or isopropyl-β-D-thiogalactopyranoside (IPTG). lac repressor encoded by lacI
   8927..8957    -  promoter       lac promoter: promoter for the E. coli lac operon
   8972..8993    -  protein_bind   CAP binding site: CAP binding activates transcription in the presence of cAMP. E. coli catabolite activator protein
   9006..9098    -  CDS            lacI (fragment): lac repressor; lacI; The lac repressor binds to the lac operator to inhibit transcription in E. coli. This inhibition can be relieved by adding lactose or isopropyl-β-D-thiogalactopyranoside (IPTG).
   9281..9869    -  rep_origin     ori: high-copy-number ColE1/pMB1/pBR322/pUC origin of replication
  10040..10900   -  CDS            AmpR: β-lactamase; bla; confers resistance to ampicillin, carbenicillin, and related antibiotics
>Addgene plasmid #243695 | pJL240 | addgene full sequence | sequence record 489272 | Addgene NGS Result
ACTCTTCCTTTTTCAATATTATTGAAGCATTTATCAGGGTTATTGTCTCATGAGCGGATACATATTTGAA
TGTATTTAGAAAAATAAACAAATAGGGGTTCCGCGCACATTTCCCCGAAAAGTGCCACCTAAATTGTAAG
CGTTAATATTTTGTTAAAATTCGCGTTAAATTTTTGTTAAATCAGCTCATTTTTTAACCAATAGGCCGAA
ATCGGCAAAATCCCTTATAAATCAAAAGAATAGACCGAGATAGGGT
[37 nt withheld, positions 257-293]
AAAGAACGTGGACTCCAACGTCAAAGG
[49 nt withheld, positions 321-369]
T
[91 nt withheld, positions 371-461]
G
[124 nt withheld, positions 463-586]
CCCATTCGCCATTCAGGCTGCGCAACTGTTGGGAAGGGCGATCGGTGCGGGCCTCTTCGCTATTACGCCA
GCTGGCGAAAGGGGGATGTGCTGCAAGGCGATTAAGTTGGGTAACGCCAGGGTTTTCCCAGTCACGACGT
TGTAAAACGACGGCCAGTGAGCGCGCCTCGTTCATTCACGTTTTTGAACCCGTGGAGGACGGGCAGACTC
GCGGTGCAAATGTGTTTTACAGCGTGATGGAGCAGATGAAGATGCTCGACACGCTGCAGAACACGCAGCT
AGATTAACCCTAGAAAGATAATCATATTGTGACGTACGTTAAAGATAATCATGTGTAAAATTGACGCATG
TGTTTTATCGGTCTGTATATCGAGGTTTATTTATTAATTTGAATAGATATTAAGTTTTATTATATTTACA
CTTACATACTAATAATAAATTCAACAAACAATTTATTTATGTTTATTTATTTATTAAAAAAAACAAAAAC
TCAAAATTTCTTCTATAAAGTAACAAAACTTTTATGAGGGACAGCCCCCCCCCAAAGCCCCCAGGGATGT
AATTACGTCCCTCCCCCGCTAGGGGGCAGCAGCGAGCCGCCCGGGGCTCCGCTCCGGTCCGGCGCTCCCC
CCGCATCCCCGAGCCGGCAGCGTGCGGGGACAGCCCGGGCACGGGGAAGGTGGCACGGGATCGCTTTCCT
CTGAACGCTTCTCGCTGCTCTTTGAGCCTGCAGACACCTGGGGGGATACGGGGAAAAGGCCTCCAGGGTT
TATTACAGGGACAGCAGAGATCCAGTTTGGTTAATTAGCTAGCGATGCGGGGAGGCGGCCCAAAGGGAGA
TCCGACTCGTCTGAGGGCGAAGGCGAAGACGCGGAAGAGGCCGCAGAGCCGGCAGCAGGCCGCGGGAAGG
AAGGTCCGCTGGATTGAGGGCCGAAGGGACGTAGCAGAAGGACGTCCCGCGCAGAATCCAGGTGGCAACA
CAGGCGAGCAGCCAAGGAAAGGACGATGATTTCCCCGACAACACCACGGAATTGTCAGTGCCCAACAGCC
GAGCCCCTGTCCAGCAGCGGGCAAGGCAGGCGGCGATGAGTTCCGCCGTGGCAATAGGGAGGGGGAAAGC
GAAAGTCCCGGAAAGGAGCTGACAGGTGGTGGCAATGCCCCAACCAGTGGGGGTTGCGTCAGCAAACACA
GTGCACACCACGCCACGTTGCCTGACAACGGGCCACAACTCCTCATAAAGAGACAGCAACCAGGATTTAT
ACAAGGAGGAGAAAATGAAAGCCATACGGGAAGCAATAGCATGATACAAAGGCATTAAAGCAGCGTATCC
ACATAGCGTAAAAGGAGCAACATAGTTAAGAATACCAGTCAATCTTTCACAAATTTTGTAATCCAGAGGT
TGATTACCGATAAGCTTGATATCGAATTCTTAACTGGCACCGGGCTTGCGGGTCATGCACCAGGTGCGCG
GTCCTTCGGGCACCTCGACGTCGGCGGTGACGGTGAAGCCGAGCCGCTCGTAGAAGGGGAGGTTGCGGGG
CGCGGAGGTCTCCAGGAAGGCGGGCACCCCGGCGCGCTCGGCCGCCTCCACTCCGGGGAGCACGACGGCG
CTGCCCAGACCCTTGCCCTGGTGGTCGGGCGAGACGCCGACGGTGGCCAGGAACCACGCGGGCTCCTTGG
GCCGGTGCGGCGCCAGGAGGCCTTCCATCTGTTGCTGCGCGGCCAGCCGGGAACCGCTCAACTCGGCCAT
GCGCGGGCCGATCTCGGCGAACACCGCCCCCGCTTCGACGCTCTCCGGCGTGGTCCAGACCGCCACGGCG
GCGCCGTCGTCCGCGACCCACACCTTGCCGATGTCGAGCCCGACGCGCGTGAGGAAGAGTTCTTGCAGCT
CGGTGACCCGCTCGATGTGGCGGTCCGGATCGACGGTGTGGCGCGTGGCGGGGTAGTCGGCGAACGCGGC
GGCGAGGGTGCGTACGGCCCTGGGGACGTCGTCGCGGGTGGCGAGGCGCACCGTGGGCTTGTACTCGGTC
ATGGTGGTACCCCCTGGGGAGAGAGGTCGGTGATTCGGTCAACGAGGGAGCCGACTGCCGACGTGCGCTC
CGGAGGCTTGCAGAATGCGGAACACCGCGCGGGCAGGAACAGGGCCCACACTACCGCCCCACACCCCGCC
TCCCGCACCGCCCCTTCCCGGCCGCTGCTCTCGGCGCGCCCTGCTGAGCAGCCGCTATTGGCCACAGCCC
ATCGCGGTCGGCGCGCTGCCATTGCTCCCTGGCGCTGTCCGTCTGCGAGGGTACTAGTGAGACGTGCGGC
TTCCGTTTGTCACGTCCGGCACGCCGCGAACCGCAAGGAACCTTCCCGACTTAGGGGCGGAGCAGGAAGC
GTCGCCGGGGGGCCCACAAGGGTAGCGGCGAAGATCCGGGTGACGCTGCGAACGGACGTGAAGAATGTGC
GAGACCCAGGGTCGGCGCCGCTGCGTTTCCCGGAACCACGCCCAGAGCAGCCGCGTCCCTGCGCAAACCC
AGGGCTGCCTTGGAAAAGGCGCAAACGCGTCAAAGGAGACCTGAGGGACTGGGTGTGAGTTGACAGTGGT
GGGAGCTGGAAGCAGCAAGGGATGCGGGGACATCTGGGGAGCCTGGACCTGACCTTGGAGCTCACTCACA
CAATCTAAATAATCCCAGAGTGAGGCTGAGGTTTTCCTGAGTTGGATGAGGGCCTGCGAAAATTTCCTAT
TATTAGGCAAGCCTACTATGAGAGTGAGAAGCCTAAACTCAATTTCCATTTTATAGCCTGGAGTAAACCA
CTTCTGGTCAGGCAGCAGGGAATCATAACATATCAGAGCTGAATACCTCACTGGTTTGCTGAGGGGCAAG
TTAGTAGGTGTTCCTCAGAAAGGATTTTGTGGTCAATTAAGACAGGGAAACTCTGGCTTAAACTGCAGGT
AAATTAAATAAGAGGTCTTTACTGCAAGCCTAATCAGAGCCTTTATTATGCTAGTGTCCATCTCCAAAAG
GGTGGTCATCAAATGCAGGCCCTCCCTGTCTTGACCAAGTCCTTTTTCTTGAGATCATGTCTTGAGACTT
GGATGCCATGCAATACACTTTGGGAAATACTAACCTAGTTGAACGACAGTTTTACTGATGTAGAAATGGC
GGCCCAAAGGATAAAAAGTAGCTGAACTAGCTGGTGGGGCTACTTTCCAGACCAATGCTTTTTTCTCCTG
CCTAAGACCTTAACCACAGTTGCAAATTAACTACAGATCCTCAGAATTTTCGCCCAATTCAACTTGGAGG
GGTTGCAGTGGAGGTGAGGGAGAAGGGAGTAACAGTGAAGCCATTCAAAGCAAAAACCACCTTTAAAGAA
ATTTTGGCCTTAGAATACAGGGTTTTTTTTTTTTTTTTTTAATTGGTGGAGGGGGCACCCAGGAAGACCA
GACGTGCTCCTGTGAAGCAACGCTCCACCACGTCCTTTTGAAAATACCGTAGCCTGCATGAGACAGGCGG
GAGCACCTAAGCCTTCAACTCTCCCCATGTTGCCTCCAATTGACCTCACTGGGCCAGGAAAAGCCCTATA
AACTGGTTTTGTATACTCTATCCAAGTAGTAAATTTACTAAAATTACTGGATCCTACTATATACCAGACC
TCTGCAAGGCATTGAAGATTCAATGATGAGCATTAATTCCCACTCTAAGGGGATTTTTCTATCTGGTAGG
GAAACTCAGATACCGCATGCAGCTAGCCTGTCACAGGGCTATACTGACTAAAGCTCACCCTAAGAAATTT
GCACATCTTAGCCTATGGGCAACGGGAAGCCATGGACGGAATATGTTTTCCGTTTCAAACAAGGAACTCC
AGTCACAGCAGGCTCTAACTCCATTTCCTATTATCAACTCCCCTTCCTGCTCCTCCTCCCTTAGTAGCCT
CGAAAAAGAGTGGCCACTTCCTTCACATCACCAGGGCCTTGGTCCTGGTAGGGGGTCCCGCCCCCGGCCC
TGTCCTCCTCCCCAGGCCGGGACCTCCGCGCCTCCCACACACAGTACAACTCTAACACGAAACTGGGCCA
GGACTGCAGGTAGGTCCCGTCCAATGCGACACGCTCGCGACGGCCCACGCACTGCCAGAACCAGCCCTGC
CACTAACCAGCCTAGTAAGGAACGCAGTGATCTTTAGGAGCCCACTTCTAAATTCAAATCATTTGGGGTT
CAGTAAGTCTCTTCACAGACGGGGACCTAATAGCTTCCATTAGCAGCCTCCACGTTTGCTGAACACGACT
ACGGGGCCAGACCCACAGGAACTCCAATGTGGTTCAGCCGCTCAACTCCAGGGACCAAAAAGACTTTCCC
ACCTCCCAGCGTTATTAAAGGCAACCCCGCCCCCAAGCCTCAGCCACTACGCGGTGCAGAAAGAGGCAGA
GCTGGGCATGCGCAATTTCCGCCCCCGCCACAGTCTTGGGAGTGGGCGGGCTCGAGGGCTGGGAGGAAGC
CGAAAGCTGACCGAGAGGAGAAAGAAGCCCGCCCCCGGAAGTCCCTCCTGTCTCTGCAGCTTGTTCCCGG
AAGTTTTGCTGCTAGTCGCGGACGCAATGGCTTCAAGGTTACTTCGCGGAGCTGGAACGCTGGCCGCGCA
GGCCCTGAGGGCTCGCGGCCCCAGTGGCGCGGCCGCGATGCGCTCCATGGCATCTGGAGGTACTCGGGTC
TCCGGGCGTGCCAGGGACCAGAGTGTTGCCCTCCCAGGGTGGTCCCAGGGCGGCAAAGCGGCGCGGCTCG
TGCAGCTTCTCGAGGTCCCAGTGGCCGCTTTACGGTCCCCAGTGCCTCAGGCTCTGCAGGCATCTCCCTG
TAATTCTGGACCGCTGCTCCTGCCGCTCCCCGAACTCACTCCGCTGCGAAAGTATCCTAAACGGAGGTGC
CGGGTGACCTTGGGAGGGACCGGGGCTGCCACCGGGATGGGGAGGGGTCCGGCCTCCCTTCAAACCTGCG
CCCACCTCAAGCAGAGTGGGTTCTACATGCTTTTAGACAAATGTCGACAAATTTGCCTCGGTGGTTGGAG
AAAGAAAAGCTCATAGGCCGGGCGCGGTGGCTCACAACTGTAATCCCAGCACTTTGGGAGGCCGAGGCGG
ACAGATCCCCTGAGGTCAGGAGCTCAAGACCAGCCTGGCCAACATGGTAAAACCCCGTTTCTACTAAAAA
TACAAAAATTAGCCGGGCGTGGTGGCGCGCGCCTGTAGTCCCAGCTACTCGGGAGGCTGAGGCAGGAGAA
TCGCTTAAACCCGGGAGGCGGAGGTTCCCGTGAGCCAACATCGCGCCATTGCACTCCAGCCTGGGCAACA
AGAGCAAAACTCCGTCTCAAAAAAGAAAAAAAAAGCTCCCCCGAGTGCTGCCGCTTGTGTGGATGGGTAC
TTGGTGGTTCTTAGGGGACCATGGATATGAGTAGCCTTTAGGAGCTTGTGAGCCCGCTAAAACTTATACA
GAAGTTTCGGGGCACCATTTTCCTTGATCATTTCTGTTTGTAGTTTTTCTATCAGTCATTTCAGTCAGCG
TCATAATTCACGTTATCTTCCTTTAGGTGGTGTTCCCACTGATGAAGAGCAGGCGACTGGGTTGGAGAGG
GAGATCATGCTGGCTGCAAAGAAGGGACTGGTAAGGAGAAACTCCCTTCTGTGTCTTCTGTGTAACTTAT
GGCCTTGGATGTGTTCATAGTGGTCTCCTCTCTGGGAGTATTTGATACAGGAAACTTGGCTTGTAGGAAC
AGTCCCCTGAGCTTCTGGAAGGTAGGGCTTATTTGGCCTAATGGTTCAATTCTTGTTTTTTTTGTTTTGT
TTTGTTTTTTGTTTTTTCTTCAGGACCCATACAATGTACTGGCCCCAAAGGGAGCTTCAGGCACCAGGGA
AGACCCTAATTTAGTCCCCAGCATCAGCAACAAGAGAATAGTAGGCTGCATCTGTAAGTACCTCACCTCT
ATTTTTTATCCACTTGCTTAATATATCCTACAATAGTGTGTAAGCTGCCTCAAATCTTCAGTGTGTGAGT
GCATGTTGGTAAGTTTGTCTAAGGGTCTTGACACTCTCAAGCCTCATTATGCCTGATAGTTCATCCTTAC
TGGAAAGAAGCGCAGCACAGCGGTAAGACTGGCTCACTGGGAGTGCGGCATGAAGGAGTACCCACCCAGC
AAATATTTATTGTTATACTGCTTCTATGCCAGGCATCATTTTAGACACTAGGGATACATACCAGAACGGA
CCCTGCTTTGCGTTCTACATAGGCAAGGGAATTGTTAGAATTTACAGTGACCTTGATACAAGGTCAGTTT
ACTCATAGGTGAACTCAGAGCCTCAATTTCTTCATCTGAAGAATGGGAGGAGGGCTTGAACTGATCTCTT
AAGATATCAACCATAGTCTTACTTGTGTATCAGAGATGTCTGAGGAAAAGAAATTCATGTTGAAAGTCTC
CCTTTCTAGGTTGGATGACCATAAACCACCTTTTTTCCCTTTTAGGTGAAGAGGACAATACCAGCGTCGT
CTGGTTTTGGCTGCACAAAGGCGAGGCCCAGCGATGCCCCCGCTGTGGAGCCCATTACAAGCTGGTGCCC
CAGCAGCTGGCACACTGAGCACCTGCACTAAATTACTCAAAATGTGCTGTAAAGTTTCTTCTTTCCAGTA
AAGACTAGCCATTGCATTGGCTCCTTCTCCCATAGATGGCTGGTCTTATTTCTTACCCGTATTCTTTGGT
AGGCATGGAATATGCTTATTTTGGGAAAAGCTGTCTGTTAATGCTAGCTTGCCATCCACTTACTGAAAGT
GTATAACCAGTGTATAGTGCTTAGATTAATAATAAGAATAGATCGACAACCCGTAATGCAATGAATGGGA
CCACCTGGTATGAGAGAAAGGGGCGGGCTGAGGAGTCAGGCTGACAGGACTTAAAATATTGGCTCCATCA
TTTGGCTCTATCTCTGTGGACATGTTCTCTGGGGGTCAAGTACAACTACAAAAAGGTAAGTACCTTACAA
GGTGCTTAATATGTAAAGAGCTGAGTGGATAGTAGGTCCTCACAGTATCCTCATAGAGACAGGGTGGCCT
TGTGAAGAGAGTTTTGGGGATTTTGAAGTCTTGAGGGACCCAGGTGCAAAGTAAGAATTCATGGGGATAC
CAGCAGCAAAATTCAGAATATGGAACAATTTCAGAAATCACTGACCATGTTTCTTCAAATAAATTGCAAG
GAGTGGGGGGAAAAGCTAGGGAGAACATGTGGAGAAACAGATAAGGGAGATACCAGTCAGCAGCATGCAC
ACCTTGTTTAGATCTTGATTTGAAAACAATTATAAAGGAAAAAAAATTGAGAAGAATTTGAACTCTGGAT
ATTTGATATGTAGACATTTACCACCCTTTCAGGTATTTATATAGTTTTGTTTTGTTTTTTTTAATGCTTG
AGATACGCACAGGAATAAGGGAGGGGAGAAATGCCAAAAAAGCCCACTTTAGCTGCTTCATACCTGTGAC
ACCTTGGGACAAGTTAAAATCTCAAAACCCTCTTACCTACAAAATGGAAATACCTTTTCATTTTGTGTGG
AGATTAGCCAGAGGTGGCTTCAGTTACTATCTTCACAAAATTGGTCGAAAGTAGGTATTTCAGTGGGAGC
TGATAGAGTCAGAGAAAAGCCCCTTCCCCTCATCTTGCCCATCCTGAAGGGTTTAAATCAAGCGGCGACT
GAGATGTCCTAAATGCACAGCGACGGATTCGCGCTATTTAGAAAGAGAGAGCAATATTTCAAGAATGCAT
GCGTCAATTTTACGCAGACTATCTTTCTAGGGTTAATCTAGCTGCATCAGGATCATATCGTCGGGTCTTT
TTTCCGGCTCAGTCATCGCCCAAGCTGGCGCTATCTGGGCATCGGGGAGGAAGAAGCCCGTGCCTTTTCC
CGCGAGGTTGAAGCGGCATGGAAAGAGTTTGCCGAGGATGACTGCTGCTGCATTGACGTTGAGCGAAAAC
GCACGTTTACCATGATGATTCGGGAAGGTGTGGCCATGCACGCCTTTAACGGTGAACTGTTCGTTCAGGC
CACCTGGGATACCAGTTCGTCGCGGCTTTTCCGGACACAGTTCCGGATGGTCAGCCCGAAGCGCATCAGC
AACCCGAACAATACCGGCGACAGCCGGAACTGCCGTGCCGGTGTGCAGATTAATGACAGCGGTGCGGCGC
TGGGATATTACGTCAGCGAGGACGGGTATCCTGGCTGGATGCCGCAGAAATGGACATGGATACCCCGTGA
GTTACCCGGCGGGCGCGCTTGGCGTAATCATGGTCATAGCTGTTTCCTGTGTGAAATTGTTATCCGCTCA
CAATTCCACACAACATACGAGCCGGAAGCATAAAGTGTAAAGCCTGGGGTGCCTAATGAGTGAGCTAACT
CACATTAATTGCGTTGCGCTCACTGCCCGCTTTCCAGTCGGGAAACCTGTCGTGCCAGCTGCATTAATGA
ATCGGCCAACGCGCGGGGAGAGGCGGTTTGCGTATTGGGCGCTCTTCCGCTTCCTCGCTCACTGACTCGC
TGCGCTCGGTCGTTCGGCTGCGGCGAGCGGTATCAGCTCACTCAAAGGCGGTAATACGGTTATCCACAGA
ATCAGGGGATAACGCAGGAAAGAACATGTGAGCAAAAGGCCAGCAAAAGGCCAGGAACCGTAAAAAGGCC
GCGTTGCTGGCGTTTTTCCATAGGCTCCGCCCCCCTGACGAGCATCACAAAAATCGACGCTCAAGTCAGA
GGTGGCGAAACCCGACAGGACTATAAAGATACCAGGCGTTTCCCCCTGGAAGCTCCCTCGTGCGCTCTCC
TGTTCCGACCCTGCCGCTTACCGGATACCTGTCCGCCTTTCTCCCTTCGGGAAGCGTGGCGCTTTCTCAT
AGCTCACGCTGTAGGTATCTCAGTTCGGTGTAGGTCGTTCGCTCCAAGCTGGGCTGTGTGCACGAACCCC
CCGTTCAGCCCGACCGCTGCGCCTTATCCGGTAACTATCGTCTTGAGTCCAACCCGGTAAGACACGACTT
ATCGCCACTGGCAGCAGCCACTGGTAACAGGATTAGCAGAGCGAGGTATGTAGGCGGTGCTACAGAGTTC
TTGAAGTGGTGGCCTAACTACGGCTACACTAGAAGAACAGTATTTGGTATCTGCGCTCTGCTGAAGCCAG
TTACCTTCGGAAAAAGAGTTGGTAGCTCTTGATCCGGCAAACAAACCACCGCTGGTAGCGGTGGTTTTTT
TGTTTGCAAGCAGCAGATTACGCGCAGAAAAAAAGGATCTCAAGAAGATCCTTTGATCTTTTCTACGGGG
TCTGACGCTCAGTGGAACGAAAACTCACGTTAAGGGATTTTGGTCATGAGATTATCAAAAAGGATCTTCA
CCTAGATCCTTTTAAATTAAAAATGAAGTTTTAAATCAATCTAAAGTATATATGAGTAAACTTGGTCTGA
CAGTTACCAATGCTTAATCAGTGAGGCACCTATCTCAGCGATCTGTCTATTTCGTTCATCCATAGTTGCC
TGACTCCCCGTCGTGTAGATAACTACGATACGGGAGGGCTTACCATCTGGCCCCAGTGCTGCAATGATAC
CGCGAGACCCACGCTCACCGGCTCCAGATTTATCAGCAATAAACCAGCCAGCCGGAAGGGCCGAGCGCAG
AAGTGGTCCTGCAACTTTATCCGCCTCCATCCAGTCTATTAATTGTTGCCGGGAAGCTAGAGTAAGTAGT
TCGCCAGTTAATAGTTTGCGCAACGTTGTTGCCATTGCTACAGGCATCGTGGTGTCACGCTCGTCGTTTG
GTATGGCTTCATTCAGCTCCGGTTCCCAACGATCAAGGCGAGTTACATGATCCCCCATGTTGTGCAAAAA
AGCGGTTAGCTCCTTCGGTCCTCCGATCGTTGTCAGAAGTAAGTTGGCCGCAGTGTTATCACTCATGGTT
ATGGCAGCACTGCATAATTCTCTTACTGTCATGCCATCCGTAAGATGCTTTTCTGTGACTGGTGAGTACT
CAACCAAGTCATTCTGAGAATAGTGTATGCGGCGACCGAGTTGCTCTTGCCCGGCGTCAATACGGGATAA
TACCGCGCCACATAGCAGAACTTTAAAAGTGCTCATCATTGGAAAACGTTCTTCGGGGCGAAAACTCTCA
AGGATCTTACCGCTGTTGAGATCCAGTTCGATGTAACCCACTCGTGCACCCAACTGATCTTCAGCATCTT
TTACTTTCACCAGCGTTTCTGGGTGAGCAAAAACAGGAAGGCAAAATGCCGCAAAAAAGGGAATAAGGGC
GACACGGAAATGTTGAATACTCAT
